Addgene plasmid #123991: MTK234_015
Purpose: Encodes the spCas9 sgRNA1 hROSA26 (site 4) gRNA expression cassette as a type 234 part to be used in the MTK system
Depositing lab: Hana El-Samad. Depositing organization: University of California, San Francisco (UCSF). Publication: A Toolkit for Rapid Modular Construction of Biological Circuits in Mammalian Cells. Fonseca JP, Bonny AR, Kumar GR, Ng AH, Town J, Wu QC, Aslankoohi E, Chen SY, Dods G, Harrigan P, Osimiri LC, Kistler AL, El-Samad H. ACS Synth Biol. 2019 Nov 15;8(11):2593-2606. doi: 10.1021/acssynbio.9b00322. Epub 2019 Nov 5. PubMed 31686495.
Backbone
  Vector backbone: MTK234_002
  Vector type: Mammalian Expression
Growth in bacteria
  Bacterial resistance: Chloramphenicol, 25 μg/mL
  Growth temperature: 37°C
  Growth strain: DH5alpha
  Copy number: Unknown
Gene/Insert
  Gene/Insert name: hROSA26 sg4
  Cloning method: Restriction Enzyme; 5′ cloning site unknown (unknown if destroyed); 3′ cloning site unknown (unknown if destroyed)
Terms and licenses: Academic/Nonprofit Terms; Industry Terms: Not Available to Industry
Depositor comments: Please visit https://www.biorxiv.org/content/10.1101/506188v2 for BioRxiv preprint
How to cite: MTK234_015 was a gift from Hana El-Samad (Addgene plasmid # 123991 ; http://n2t.net/addgene:123991 ; RRID:Addgene_123991)
