[The description below was written by a language model from this plasmid's Addgene catalogue record and pLannotate feature annotations shown in this document.]
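Description:
MTK234_015 is a small (about 2.1 kb) part plasmid from the Mammalian Toolkit (MTK), a hierarchical modular cloning system for assembling genetic circuits for mammalian cells. It is built on the MTK234_002 backbone and is catalogued as a mammalian expression vector, although in practice it serves as a storage and donor plasmid for a single part rather than as a stand-alone expression construct. It is propagated in E. coli through a high-copy ColE1/pUC-type origin and selected with chloramphenicol. Resistance comes from the cat gene, driven by its native promoter and followed by a lambda t0 terminator.

The payload is a guide RNA expression cassette for Streptococcus pyogenes Cas9, carrying a spacer directed against site 4 of the human ROSA26 locus, a commonly used safe-harbour site for transgene integration. The cassette is formatted as a "type 234" part, meaning it spans the positions that a separate promoter, coding sequence and terminator would otherwise fill in an MTK transcriptional unit. It can therefore be dropped into an assembly as one complete unit. The feature table detects the sgRNA scaffold, annotated as a tracrRNA fragment, and a loxP site upstream of it. It does not annotate a promoter for the guide, and neither the catalogue fields nor the feature table says which promoter drives sgRNA transcription. The role of the loxP site is likewise not explained, and the cloning sites are listed as unknown.

The part is intended for assembly into higher-order MTK vectors. When the resulting guide is supplied together with Cas9, it would target cleavage to hROSA26, for example to support locus-specific integration of assembled circuits in human cells.
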