Features (pLannotate 1.2.2; 6 found; start..end, strand, type, name):
    823..856     +  protein_bind   loxP: Cre-mediated recombination occurs in the 8-bp core sequence (GCATACAT). Cre recombinase
    982..1049    +  misc_RNA       tracrRNA (fragment): trans-activating CRISPR RNA for the Streptococcus pyogenes CRISPR/Cas9 system
   1074..1108    -  terminator     lambda t0 terminator: minimal transcription terminator from phage lambda (Scholtissek and Grosse, 1987)
   1182..1838    -  CDS            cat: CAT_ECOLX - Experimental evidence at protein level: Swiss-Prot protein existence level 1. This enzyme is an effector of chloramphenicol resistance in bacteria. From Escherichia coli. This protein is used as a marker in many commonly used cloning vectors, such as pACYC184.
   1839..1936    -  promoter       cat promoter: promoter of the E. coli cat gene encoding chloramphenicol acetyltransferase
   2020..514     +  rep_origin     ori (across the origin): high-copy-number ColE1/pMB1/pBR322/pUC origin of replication
>Addgene plasmid #123991 | MTK234_015 | addgene full sequence | sequence record 272703 | Addgene NGS Result
GCCGGATCAAGAGCTACCAACTCTTTTTCCGAAGGTAACTGGCTTCAGCAGAGCGCAGATACCAAATACT
GTTCTTCTAGTGTAGCCGTAGTTAGGCCACCACTTCAAGAACTCTGTAGCACCGCCTACATACCTCGCTC
TGCTAATCCTGTTACCAGTGGCTGCTGCCAGTGGCGATAAGTCGTGTCTTACCGGGTTGGACTCAAGACG
ATAGTTACCGGATAAGGCGCAGCGGTCGGGCTGAACGGGGGGTTCGTGCACACAGCCCAGCTTGGAGCGA
ACGACCTACACCGAACTGAGATACCTACAGCGTGAGCTATGAGAAAGCGCCACGCTTCCCGAAGGGAGAA
AGGCGGACAGGTATCCGGTAAGCGGCAGGGTCGGAACAGGAGAGCGCACGAGGGAGCTTCCAGGGGGAAA
CGCCTGGTATCTTTATAGTCCTGTCGGGTTTCGCCACCTCTGACTTGAGCGTCGATTTTTGTGATGCTCG
TCAGGGGGGCGGAGCCTATGGAAAAACGCCAGCAACGCGGCCTTTTTACGGTTCCTGGCCTTTTGCTGGC
CTTTTGCTCACATGTTCTTTCCTGCGTTATCCCCTGATTCTGTGGATAACCGTAGTCGGTCTCAAACGGA
TCCGACGCGCCATCTCTAGGCCCGCGCCGGCCCCCTCGCACGGACTTGTGGGAGAAGCTCGGCTACTCCC
CTGCCCCGGTTAATTTGCATATAATATTTCCTAGTAACTATAGAGGCTTAATGTGCGATAAAAGACAGAT
AATCTGTTCTTTTTAATACTAGCTACATTTTACATGATAGGCTTGGATTTCTATAACTTCGTATAGCATA
CATTATACGAAGTTATAAACAGCACAAAAGGAAACTCACCCTAACTGTAAAGTAATTGTGTGTTTTGAGA
CTATAAGTATCCCTTGGAGAACCACCTTGTTTGGGAGCTTAGTCATTCACCTGGTTTAAGAGCTAAGCTG
GAAACAGCATAGCAAGTTTAAATAAGGCTAGTCCGTTATCAACTTGAAAAAGTGGCACCGAGTCGGTGCT
TTTTTTGCTGTGAGACCAGACCAATAAAAAACGCCCGGCGGCAACCGAGCGTTCTGAACAAATCCAGATG
GAGTTCTGAGGTCATTACTGGATCTATCAACAGGAGTCCAAGCGAGCTCGATATCAAATTACGCCCCGCC
CTGCCACTCATCGCAGTACTGTTGTAATTCATTAAGCATTCTGCCGACATGGAAGCCATCACAAACGGCA
TGATGAACCTGAATCGCCAGCGGCATCAGCACCTTGTCGCCTTGCGTATAATATTTGCCCATGGTGAAAA
CGGGGGCGAAGAAGTTGTCCATATTGGCCACGTTTAAATCAAAACTGGTGAAACTCACCCAGGGATTGGC
TGAAACGAAAAACATATTCTCAATAAACCCTTTAGGGAAATAGGCCAGGTTTTCACCGTAACACGCCACA
TCTTGCGAATATATGTGTAGAAACTGCCGGAAATCGTCGTGGTATTCACTCCAGAGCGATGAAAACGTTT
CAGTTTGCTCATGGAAAACGGTGTAACAAGGGTGAACACTATCCCATATCACCAGCTCACCGTCTTTCAT
TGCCATACGAAATTCCGGATGAGCATTCATCAGGCGGGCAAGAATGTGAATAAAGGCCGGATAAAACTTG
TGCTTATTTTTCTTTACGGTCTTTAAAAAGGCCGTAATATCCAGCTGAACGGTCTGGTTATAGGTACATT
GAGCAACTGACTGAAATGCCTCAAAATGTTCTTTACGATGCCATTGGGATATATCAACGGTGGTATATCC
AGTGATTTTTTTCTCCATTTTAGCTTCCTTAGCTCCTGAAAATCTCGATAACTCAAAAAATACGCCCGGT
AGTGATCTTATTTCATTATGGTGAAAGTTGGAACCTCTTACGTGCCCGATCAATCATGACCAAAATCCCT
TAACGTGAGTTTTCGTTCCACTGAGCGTCAGACCCCGTAGAAAAGATCAAAGGATCTTCTTGAGATCCTT
TTTTTCTGCGCGTAATCTGCTGCTTGCAAACAAAAAAACCACCGCTACCAGCGGTGGTTTGTTT
