>Addgene plasmid #123991 | MTK234_015 | depositor partial sequence | sequence record 236813 | MTK234_015 sequence 2094 bps
GCCGGATCAAGAGCTACCAACTCTTTTTCCGAAGGTAACTGGCTTCAGCAGAGCGCAGATACCAAATACT
GTTCTTCTAGTGTAGCCGTAGTTAGGCCACCACTTCAAGAACTCTGTAGCACCGCCTACATACCTCGCTC
TGCTAATCCTGTTACCAGTGGCTGCTGCCAGTGGCGATAAGTCGTGTCTTACCGGGTTGGACTCAAGACG
ATAGTTACCGGATAAGGCGCAGCGGTCGGGCTGAACGGGGGGTTCGTGCACACAGCCCAGCTTGGAGCGA
ACGACCTACACCGAACTGAGATACCTACAGCGTGAGCTATGAGAAAGCGCCACGCTTCCCGAAGGGAGAA
AGGCGGACAGGTATCCGGTAAGCGGCAGGGTCGGAACAGGAGAGCGCACGAGGGAGCTTCCAGGGGGAAA
CGCCTGGTATCTTTATAGTCCTGTCGGGTTTCGCCACCTCTGACTTGAGCGTCGATTTTTGTGATGCTCG
TCAGGGGGGCGGAGCCTATGGAAAAACGCCAGCAACGCGGCCTTTTTACGGTTCCTGGCCTTTTGCTGGC
CTTTTGCTCACATGTTCTTTCCTGCGTTATCCCCTGATTCTGTGGATAACCGTAGTCGGTCTCCAACGGA
TCCGACGCGCCATCTCTAGGCCCGCGCCGGCCCCCTCGCACGGACTTGTGGGAGAAGCTCGGCTACTCCC
CTGCCCCGGTTAATTTGCATATAATATTTCCTAGTAACTATAGAGGCTTAATGTGCGATAAAAGACAGAT
AATCTGTTCTTTTTAATACTAGCTACATTTTACATGATAGGCTTGGATTTCTATAACTTCGTATAGCATA
CATTATACGAAGTTATAAACAGCACAAAAGGAAACTCACCCTAACTGTAAAGTAATTGTGTGTTTTGAGA
CTATAAGTATCCCTTGGAGAACCACCTTGTTTGGGAGCTTAGTCATTCACCTGGTTTAAGAGCTAAGCTG
GAAACAGCATAGCAAGTTTAAATAAGGCTAGTCCGTTATCAACTTGAAAAAGTGGCACCGAGTCGGTGCT
TTTTTTGCTGTGAGACCAGACCAATAAAAAACGCCCGGCGGCAACCGAGCGTTCTGAACAAATCCAGATG
GAGTTCTGAGGTCATTACTGGATCTATCAACAGGAGTCCAAGCGAGCTCGATATCAAATTACGCCCCGCC
CTGCCACTCATCGCAGTACTGTTGTAATTCATTAAGCATTCTGCCGACATGGAAGCCATCACAAACGGCA
TGATGAACCTGAATCGCCAGCGGCATCAGCACCTTGTCGCCTTGCGTATAATATTTGCCCATGGTGAAAA
CGGGGGCGAAGAAGTTGTCCATATTGGCCACGTTTAAATCAAAACTGGTGAAACTCACCCAGGGATTGGC
TGAAACGAAAAACATATTCTCAATAAACCCTTTAGGGAAATAGGCCAGGTTTTCACCGTAACACGCCACA
TCTTGCGAATATATGTGTAGAAACTGCCGGAAATCGTCGTGGTATTCACTCCAGAGCGATGAAAACGTTT
CAGTTTGCTCATGGAAAACGGTGTAACAAGGGTGAACACTATCCCATATCACCAGCTCACCGTCTTTCAT
TGCCATACGAAATTCCGGATGAGCATTCATCAGGCGGGCAAGAATGTGAATAAAGGCCGGATAAAACTTG
TGCTTATTTTTCTTTACGGTCTTTAAAAAGGCCGTAATATCCAGCTGAACGGTCTGGTTATAGGTACATT
GAGCAACTGACTGAAATGCCTCAAAATGTTCTTTACGATGCCATTGGGATATATCAACGGTGGTATATCC
AGTGATTTTTTTCTCCATTTTAGCTTCCTTAGCTCCTGAAAATCTCGATAACTCAAAAAATACGCCCGGT
AGTGATCTTATTTCATTATGGTGAAAGTTGGAACCTCTTACGTGCCCGATCAATCATGACCAAAATCCCT
TAACGTGAGTTTTCGTTCCACTGAGCGTCAGACCCCGTAGAAAAGATCAAAGGATCTTCTTGAGATCCTT
TTTTTCTGCGCGTAATCTGCTGCTTGCAAACAAAAAAACCACCGCTACCAGCGGTGGTTTGTTT
